Addgene plasmid #16860: XE46 dnWnt-1
Depositing lab: Randall Moon. Publication: Expression of a dominant-negative Wnt blocks induction of MyoD in Xenopus embryos. Hoppler S, Brown JD, Moon RT. Genes Dev. 1996 Nov 1. 10(21):2805-17. 10.1101/gad.10.21.2805 PubMed 8946920.
Backbone
  Vector backbone: pCS2+
  Backbone size w/o insert (bp): 4095
  Vector type: Xenopus Expression
Growth in bacteria
  Bacterial resistance: Ampicillin, 100 μg/mL
  Growth temperature: 37°C
  Growth strain: DH5alpha
  Copy number: High Copy
Gene/Insert
  Gene/Insert name: dnWnt-1 (alt names: wnt-1; wnt1)
  Species: M. musculus (mouse)
  Insert size (bp): 915
  Mutation: truncated gene
  Entrez Gene: Wnt1 (a.k.a. Int-1, Wnt-1, sw, swaying)
  Cloning method: Restriction Enzyme; 5′ cloning site EcoR1 (not destroyed); 3′ cloning site EcoR1 (not destroyed)
  Sequencing primers: 5′ SP6
Terms and licenses: Academic/Nonprofit Terms; Industry Terms: Not Available to Industry
Depositor comments: Plasmid History: Constructed by Jeff Brown on date of 8/8/95. Transcription: For sense, linearize with Asp718 (BMB) and transcribe with SP6. PCR amplification from clone 286 (McMahon and Moon). Also referred to as int-1 spnfc or int-1 spnfcD. The Wnt-1 gene is truncated after the SPNFC peptide sequence. Ref: Hoppler et al., Genes & Development, 10:2805-2817, 1996.
How to cite: XE46 dnWnt-1 was a gift from Randall Moon (Addgene plasmid # 16860 ; http://n2t.net/addgene:16860 ; RRID:Addgene_16860)
