[The description below was written by a language model from this plasmid's Addgene catalogue record.]
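Description:
XE46 dnWnt-1 is a Xenopus expression plasmid built on the pCS2+ backbone (about 4.1 kb without insert). It carries a truncated, dominant-negative form of mouse Wnt1 (also known as int-1). It is maintained in E. coli as a high-copy plasmid under ampicillin selection. The roughly 915 bp insert was PCR-amplified from an earlier Wnt-1 clone and placed into the vector's EcoRI site, with the site preserved at both ends. The coding sequence is cut off after a conserved peptide motif, removing the C-terminal part of the protein, which is why the depositor also refers to the construct as int-1 spnfc. No epitope tag or reporter is recorded, and no feature table accompanies the entry, so the exact layout of backbone elements cannot be confirmed from the record itself.

The depositor's notes show that the plasmid is mainly a template for in vitro synthesis of sense mRNA. The plasmid is linearized downstream of the insert, and the SP6 promoter upstream of the cloning site drives transcription. SP6 is also the listed 5′ sequencing primer. pCS2+ vectors generally also carry a strong CMV-derived promoter and an SV40 polyadenylation signal, so they can be expressed directly in vertebrate cells or embryos, though the record mentions only the SP6 route. The synthetic mRNA is intended for microinjection into Xenopus embryos, where the truncated ligand interferes with endogenous Wnt signalling. The associated publication used a dominant-negative Wnt of this kind to show that blocking Wnt activity prevents induction of MyoD, so the construct is a loss-of-function tool for studying Wnt-dependent patterning and early muscle specification.
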