>Addgene plasmid #16860 | XE46 dnWnt-1 | addgene partial sequence | sequence record 23428 | 16860 with SP6
GATCCATCGATTCGAATTCCAGGCCATGGGGCTCTGGGCGCTGCTGCCCAGCTGGGTTTCTACTACGTTG
CTACTGGCACTGACCGCTCTGCCCGCAGCCCTGGCTGCCAACAGTAGTGGCCGATGGTGGGGCATCGTGA
ACATAGCCTCCTCCACGAACCTGTTGACGGATTCCAAGAGTCTGCAGCTGGTGCTCGAGCCCAGTCTGCA
GCTGCTGAGCCGCAAGCAGCGGCGACTGATCCGACAGAACCCGGGGATCCTGCACAGCGTGAGTGGAGGG
CTCCAGAGCGCTGTGCGAGAGTGCAAATGGCAATTCCGAAACCGCCGCTGGAACTGCCCCACTGCTCCGG
GGCCCCACCTCTTCGGCAAGATCGTCAACCGAGGCTGCCGAGAAACAGCGTTCATCTTCGCAATCACCTC
CGCCGGGGTCACACATTCCGTGGCGCGCTCCTGCTCCGAAGGCTCCATCGAGTCCTGCACCTGCGACTAC
CGGCGGCGCGGCCCTGGGGGCCCCGACTGGCACTGGGGGGGCTGCAGTGACAACATCGATTTTGGTCGCC
TCTTTGGCCGAGAGTTCGTGGACTCCGGGGAGAAGGGGCGGGACCTACGCTTCCTCATGAACCTTCACAA
CAACGAGGCAGGGCGAACGACCGTGTTCTCTGAGATGCGCCAAGAGTGCAAATGCCACGGGATGTCCCGN
NNNNNNNNNNNNCNCATNTNTNTNAANGCNNCTCCCCACCNCNCCCG
